>Addgene plasmid #51248 | pEF5/FRT/DEST-3xHA/mGli3/Flag P1-6A | addgene partial sequence | sequence record 79300 | T7 5'-TAATACGACTCACTATAGGG-3'
GCTCGGATCCACTAGTCCAGTGTGGTGGAATTCTGCAGATATCAACAAGTTTGTACAAAAAAGCAGGCTG
GCGCCGGAACCAATTCAGTCGACATGTACCCATACGATGTTCCAGATTACGCTTATCCTTATGACGTACC
TGACTATGCATACCCTTATGATGTACCAGACTACGCTGGCGCGGTACCAAGCGGAGGAAGCGAGAATCTT
TATTTTCAGGGCACTGGAGGAACGAATTCAAGGATGGAGGCCCAGGCCCACAGCTCTACGGCGACTGAGA
GGAAGAAAGCTGAAAATTCCATTGGGAAATGTCCCACGAGAACAGATGTCAGCGAGAAGGCCGTGGCCTC
TAGTACCACTTCCAATGAGGATGAAAGTCCTGGACAGATCTATCACCGAGAGAGAAGAAACGCAATCACT
ATGCAGCCTCAGAGTGTGCAGGGTCTCAACAAAATCAGTGAGGAGCCCTCGACGTCTAGTGATGAGAGGG
CCTCGCTGATCAAGAAAGAGATCCATGGCTCTCTACCACATCTGGCGGAGCCCTCTCTCCCTTACCGTGG
GACTGTGTTTGCCATGGATCCCCGGAATGGCTACATGGAGCCTCACTACCACCCTCCTCATCTTTTCCCT
GCCTTCCATCCTCCTGTACCAATTGATGCCAGACATCATGAGGGCCGTTACCATTATGATCCATCTCCTA
TTCCTCCATTACATGTGCCTTCTGCCTTATCTAGTAGCCCGACGTATCCAGACTTGCCCTTCATTAGGAT
CTCCCCACACCGTAATCCCACTGCAGCCTCAGAGTCCCCCTTCAGCCCCCCACACCCCTACATCAA
