>Addgene plasmid #51248 | pEF5/FRT/DEST-3xHA/mGli3/Flag P1-6A | addgene partial sequence | sequence record 79316 | BGH-rev 5'-TAGAAGGCACAGTCGAGG-3'
GTACGCGTAGAATCGAGACCGAGGAGAGGGTTAGGGATAGGCTTACCTTCGAACCGCGGGCCCTCTAGAC
TCGAGCGGCCGCCACTGTGCTGGATATCAACCACTTTGTACAAGAAAGCTGGGTCTAGATATCTCGACTC
ACTTGTCATCGTCGTCCTTGTAATCTCCGCCAGATCCTGGTGTTCCGCCACGCGTCTGCATAACTGCAAG
GAACTTGCTTTCTTCTGCAAGGGAGGTCAGCAAAGAACTCATATCCCCGATAGCCATGTTGGTGGTGCCC
ATGGATAGGGATGGGAATGGGAGGGATGCCCGCGGAGTGGTGAGACGGGAGGAGCTGTGGGAAAGGTTCT
GAATAATACTTGGGCTCAAGGCCCCTGACATTAGGCTGGTATGGTCCCCATCATCTATGATGGCATCAAA
ATCAATCTGCACACCTTCTAGGTCATGACTCTCAAAGCTGTCAACTGTGCTTGTTACCTGGTTAGCACCT
GGGGAGAGTAACTCAGAGTTTTCAGTGCCATTCCCTTGGAGCAGGCAGTTGGCATCTGAGAGGGAGAACG
AGCCAGCTTTCCTGTCTTGCTGACTGAAGCCCATGGTTTGGTCATAGAACTGACCGGAATAATTCTGCAC
GGTAGAGCAGAGCTGCTGGGACTGACCTTGTGCCTCCATTTTGATGCTGTTCACCCTGCTGCTCTGACTC
ATGTCACTGAGCTGTCCTTGTTGCAGAGTGAGGTTGCCCCTTGGCATTGCCTGACGCCTGTTACCCCCAT
AGCTGGCACAGGGCTGGTAGCCCCTGATAGCTGCCATGCTTGATGGCTGGCTGCTGTTGTCCTGAGTC
