>Addgene plasmid #51248 | pEF5/FRT/DEST-3xHA/mGli3/Flag P1-6A | addgene partial sequence | sequence record 80691 | mGli3-Fwd  5'-ACCAAATGGATGGAGCACAT-3'
TGGAATGTTTCCAGACTGAACCCTATTCTACCCTCCAAAGCCCCTGCGGTATCTCCTCTCATAGGAAATG
GCACACAGTCCAATAACAACTATAGCTCGGGTGGGCCCGGGACCCTCCTCCCGAGCAGAAGTGACCTGTC
AGGTGTAGACTTCACAGTGCTGAACACACTCAACAGGAGAGACGCAAATACCAGCACTATCAGCTCTGCC
TACCTGAGCAGCCGCAGATCCGCAGGCATCTCCCCCTGCTTTTCCAGCCGCAGGTCCGCAGAGGCGTCCC
AGGCTGAAGGGCGACCCCAGAATGTGAGTGTGGCTGACTCCTACGATCCCATCTCCACAGATGCTTCAAG
GAGGTCCGCAGAGGCCAGCCAGGGTGACGGGCTGCCCAGTCTGCTCAGCCTCACACCCGTGCAGCAGTAC
CGCCTTAAGGCCAAGTATGCAGCTGCCACAGGTGGCCCACCACCCACACCTCTGCCCCACATGGAGAGGC
TGTCACTGAAGACCAAGATGGCCTTGCTAGGGGAAGGGAGGGACTCTGGGGTGACCCTGCCTCCAGTCCA
TCCTCCTCGAAGATGCGCAGATGGGGGAGGTCACACATACAGAGGGCGTCACCTGATGCCTCATGATGCA
CTAGCGAACAGTGTGAGGAGAGCCGCAGACCCTGTGAGGACAGTCTCGGAGAACATGTCACTTGCCAGGG
TTCAACGCTTCAGCAGCCTCAATAGCTTTAATCCTCCAAATTTGCCTCCATCGGTGGAAAAGCGTTCACT
GGTCTTACAGAACTACACCCGGCAGGAGAGCAGCCAACCCCGGTACTTCCAGGCATCCCCTTGCCCTCCC
AGCATCACAGAGAATGTTGCCCTGGAGGCTCTGACCATGGATGCTGATGCTAACTTGA
