[The description below was written by a language model from this plasmid's Addgene catalogue record.]
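Description:
pEF5/FRT/DEST-3xHA/mGli3/Flag P1-6A is a mammalian expression plasmid built on the commercial pEF5-FRT-DEST Gateway destination backbone and designed for use with the Flp-In system. It is maintained in E. coli as a high-copy plasmid under ampicillin selection, and it provides hygromycin as the selectable marker in mammalian cells. In Flp-In vectors of this type, an FRT site allows Flp recombinase to integrate the plasmid at a matching FRT site already present in the genome of a host cell line. Hygromycin resistance then identifies correct integrants, giving isogenic stable lines that express the transgene from a single defined locus. No feature table accompanies the record, so the exact positions of these backbone elements cannot be confirmed here.

The insert, introduced by Gateway recombination, is mouse Gli3 driven by the EF1a promoter, a constitutive promoter active in many mammalian cell types. The protein carries an N-terminal 3xHA tag followed by a TEV protease cleavage site, and a C-terminal Flag tag. Having distinct epitopes at each end allows the two termini to be detected or purified separately, which is useful for a protein such as Gli3 that undergoes proteolytic processing. The "P1-6A" designation refers to alanine substitutions at six residues (849, 865, 877, 907, 980 and 1006), which prevent phosphorylation at those positions. According to the associated publication, the construct was made to study how multisite phosphorylation controls Gli protein activity in vertebrate Hedgehog signalling, and it is suited to comparing this non-phosphorylatable mutant with other Gli3 variants in stable cell lines.
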