Addgene plasmid #51248: pEF5/FRT/DEST-3xHA/mGli3/Flag P1-6A
Purpose: Encodes N-3xHA-TEV-mouseGli3-Flag-C; amino acids 849,865,877,907,980,1006 mutated to Ala
Depositing lab: Rajat Rohatgi. Depositing organization: Stanford University. Publication: Gli Protein Activity Is Controlled by Multisite Phosphorylation in Vertebrate Hedgehog Signaling. Niewiadomski P, Kong JH, Ahrends R, Ma Y, Humke EW, Khan S, Teruel MN, Novitch BG, Rohatgi R. Cell Rep. 2013 Dec 24. pii: S2211-1247(13)00733-X. doi: 10.1016/j.celrep.2013.12.003. PubMed 24373970.
Backbone
  Vector backbone: pEF5-FRT-DEST
  Backbone manufacturer: Invitrogen
  Vector type: Mammalian Expression ; Flpin system
  Selectable markers: Hygromycin
Growth in bacteria
  Bacterial resistance: Ampicillin, 100 μg/mL
  Growth temperature: 37°C
  Growth strain: DH5alpha
  Copy number: High Copy
Gene/Insert
  Gene/Insert name: Gli3
  Species: M. musculus (mouse)
  Mutation: amino acids 849,865,877,907,980,1006 mutated to Ala
  GenBank ID: 14634
  Entrez Gene: Gli3 (a.k.a. Bph, GLI3-190, GLI3FL, Pdn, Xt, add)
  Promoter: EF1a
  Tag / fusion protein: 3xHA-TEV (N terminal on insert); Flag (C terminal on insert)
  Cloning method: Gateway Cloning
  Sequencing primers: 5′ T7
Terms and licenses: Academic/Nonprofit Terms; Industry Terms: Not Available to Industry
How to cite: pEF5/FRT/DEST-3xHA/mGli3/Flag P1-6A was a gift from Rajat Rohatgi (Addgene plasmid # 51248 ; http://n2t.net/addgene:51248 ; RRID:Addgene_51248)
